Addgene plasmid #84213: pAcUW21-CqJHE
Purpose: baculovirus transfer vector containing cqjhe coding sequence from Culex quinquefasiatus
Depositing lab: Bruce Hammock. Depositing organization: University of California, Davis. Publication: Juvenile hormone (JH) esterase of the mosquito Culex quinquefasciatus is not a target of the JH analog insecticide methoprene. Kamita SG, Samra AI, Liu JY, Cornel AJ, Hammock BD. PLoS One. 2011;6(12):e28392. doi: 10.1371/journal.pone.0028392. Epub 2011 Dec 9. PubMed 22174797.
Backbone
  Vector backbone: pAcUW21
  Backbone manufacturer: BD
  Vector type: Insect Expression
Growth in bacteria
  Bacterial resistance: Ampicillin, 100 μg/mL
  Growth temperature: 37°C
  Growth strain: DH5alpha
  Copy number: Unknown
Gene/Insert
  Gene/Insert name: JHE
  Species: Culex quinquefasciatus
  Promoter: p10
  Cloning method: Restriction Enzyme; 5′ cloning site BglII (not destroyed); 3′ cloning site EcoRI (not destroyed)
  Sequencing primers: 5′ p2Bac-F
Terms and licenses: Academic/Nonprofit Terms; Industry Terms: Not Available to Industry
How to cite: pAcUW21-CqJHE was a gift from Bruce Hammock (Addgene plasmid # 84213 ; http://n2t.net/addgene:84213 ; RRID:Addgene_84213)
