[The description below was written by a language model from this plasmid's Addgene catalogue record.]
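Description:
pAcUW21-CqJHE is a baculovirus transfer vector for insect-cell expression, built on the commercial pAcUW21 backbone. It carries the coding sequence for juvenile hormone esterase (JHE) from the southern house mosquito, Culex quinquefasciatus. The plasmid is propagated in standard E. coli cloning strains under ampicillin selection; its copy number is recorded as unknown, and no feature table is supplied, so the bacterial origin, the viral flanking sequences and other backbone elements cannot be detailed from the record itself.

The JHE insert was placed between BglII and EcoRI sites, both of which remain intact, and is under the control of the p10 promoter. p10 is a very late baculovirus promoter that drives strong transcription in the final phase of infection, which makes it a common choice for high-level recombinant protein production. As a transfer vector, the plasmid is not itself infectious. Such vectors are generally co-introduced into insect cells with baculovirus genomic DNA so that homologous recombination moves the expression cassette into the viral genome, yielding a recombinant virus that expresses the protein of interest on infection. The record lists no epitope or purification tags and no reporter.

The stated purpose and the associated publication topic indicate that the construct was used to produce recombinant mosquito JHE for biochemical characterisation. That work included examining whether this juvenile hormone-degrading enzyme is a target of the juvenile hormone analog insecticide methoprene.
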