>Addgene plasmid #84213 | pAcUW21-CqJHE | depositor partial sequence | sequence record 163471 | insert
ATGTGTGAATTAAAAAAGATGCTCGTGCTTTTCATCCTGCTATGCCATGTATTTGCTCATGAAACTCAAC
GGTTGGGTACAGAAGAAAATACCTTACAGAACCCAAGAGTTTGTATTGACGACGGATGTTTGCGCGGGAA
AACCATGGAAGGCTATCAGGCTGGTCCGTTCAACGCTTTCGTCGGTATCCCATACGCAAAACCACCCACT
GAAGAGCTTAGATTTTCCAATCCAGTCCGTAATGAACCTTGGAAAAGAGGAATAGTTTACAACGCAACTG
AAGATAAACCAATGTGTGTACAAAAGAACGATCTCCTTCCAAATGCCAAAGTGTCCGGAGATGAAGATTG
TTTGTATTTGAATGTTTATCAACCAATGGTTCACAGTTCATCAAAAACACCGCTCCCGGTTATGGTTTAC
ATTCATGGAGGTGGATTCTTTGCTGGTGGTGCAAGTCCTTCTATAATAGGACCAGAATACTTTATGGACA
CCCGTCGGGTTATTTTGGTAACATTCCAGTACAGACTAGGCGTGTTTGGGTTTCTTTCTACGGGTGATGA
GGTCGCTCCGGGAAATTTTGGACTCAAAGATCAGGTCATGGCCCTGCGGTGGGTAAAACATAATATTGCA
TATTTTGGAGGAAATCCCGACTTGGTGACAATATTTGGCCAGAGTGCCGGAGGAGCATCGGTCCACATGC
ACATGATTAGCCCTATGAGTGACGGACTTTTCTCCAGAGCTATCGTGATGAGTGGCAATGCAATTGCGCC
ATGGAACATTCCGACCGAGGATCCTTTGAGTTTGGCCCAGAGGCAAGCAGAAGCAGTGGGTATCACGCAA
GTGGATACGCTTTCCTCAAAGCAGTTGGTCGATGCTTTGAGAAATGTTGATGCAAATGTGCTTTCGGGAA
GTATCGATGAATTAAAATTTTGGTCAATCGATCCACTAACCTTGTATAGACCGGTTGTGGAACCACTTTG
TTCATCAAATGAATCTTTTTTAATCGAAGATCCTCGTATTTCTTGGAGGAAAGGCAGCTATCAGAAAATT
CCTTGGATGACCGGATACCTTCCAAATGACGGCGCAGTTCGAGCTATTGCAATCACGTCTAATGAAAAAC
TTCTGAATGAGTTAAATGCTAACATTAGCTACATACTGCCCATGCTCCTGGAGAAACCATCCTCGCAGGA
ATTGATGAAAGTATTAAAGCTTCGATACTTCAATGATAGCACTGACGAGAAGTGGATAACAACAGAAAAC
GAGCAGCGATTGGTCGATCTATACACCGAAGCGGCGTTTCTGTATCCGATTCAATCGGCCGTAAAACAGC
ATGTGACTTCCGCTGACACCAAGCTGGCACCGGTTAGCATCTACAAGTTCAGCTTCAAAGGTCCTTATTC
GTACTCGTTCCTGTACACTTTTACCCACCAAGACTTTGGCGTAGTGCATTGCGACGAGCTAATCTACCTC
TTCCGATCCCCAGCGCTTTTCCCCGACTTTCCGCACAAGTCCAAAGAGGCGCGAATGTCGCACCACTTTG
TAGAGTTTTTCATCAATTTCGCCATCAATGGAGTGGCTACTCCATTGAAACCATACCGAGGCTGCAACAA
TGACAATGAGGTCTACCAATCAATGGATTGTGATGTACTAGAGTTCATAAATTCTAGCGAACCTGGCAAG
CCTTTCGAAGTACGTGTATCAAATGGTCGGAATGAGGATCTATTCAGCTTTTGGAGAAAATTTTACTAA
