>Addgene plasmid #84213 | pAcUW21-CqJHE | addgene partial sequence | sequence record 165527 | p2Bac-F 5'-ggacctttaattcaacccaacac-3'
TTATTATCAAATCATTTGTATATTAATTAAAATACTATACTGTAAATTACATTTTATTTACAATCACAGA
TCTATGTGTGAATTAAAAAAGATGCTCGTGCTTTTCATCCTGCTATGCCATGTATTTGCTCATGAAACTC
AACGGTTGGGTACAGAAGAAAATACCTTACAGAACCCAAGAGTTTGTATTGACGACGGATGTTTGCGCGG
GAAAACCATGGAAGGCTATCAGGCTGGTCCGTTCAACGCTTTCGTCGGTATCCCATACGCAAAACCACCC
ACTGAAGAGCTTAGATTTTCCAATCCAGTCCGTAATGAACCTTGGAAAAGAGGAATAGTTTACAACGCAA
CTGAAGATAAACCAATGTGTGTACAAAAGAACGATCTCCTTCCAAATGCCAAAGTGTCCGGAGATGAAGA
TTGTTTGTATTTGAATGTTTATCAACCAATGGTTCACAGTTCATCAAAAACACCGCTCCCGGTTATGGTT
TACATTCATGGAGGTGGATTCTTTGCTGGTGGTGCAAGTCCTTCTATAATAGGACCAGAATACTTTATGG
ACACCCGTCGGGTTATTTTGGTAACATTCCAGTACAGACTAGGCGTGTTTGGGTTTCTTTCTACGGGTGA
TGAGGTCGCTCCGGGAAATTTTGGACTCAAAGATCAGGTCATGGCCCTGCGGTGGGTAAAACATAATATT
GCATATTTTGGAGGAAATCCCGACTTGGTGACAATATTTGGCCAGAGTGCCGGAGGAGCATCGGTCCACA
TGCACATGATTAGCCCTATGAGTGACGGACTTTTCTCCAGAGCTATCGTGATGAGTGGCAATGCAATTGC
GCCATGGAACATTCCGACCGAGGATCCTTTGAGTTTGGCCCAGAGGCAAGCAGAAGCAGTGGGTATCACG
CAAGTGGATACGCTTTCCTCAAAGCAGTTGGTCGATGCTTTGAGAAATGTTGATGCAAATGTGCTTTCGG
GAAGTATCGATGAATTAAAATTTTGG
