>Addgene plasmid #84213 | pAcUW21-CqJHE | addgene partial sequence | sequence record 165531 | M13-Rev 5'-CAGGAAACAGCTATGACC-3'
TGTGGCCGAACACGTCGAGCGGGTGGTCGATGACCAGCGGCGTGCCGCACGCGACGCACAAGTATCTGTA
CACCGAATGATCGTCGGGCGAAGGCACGTCGGCCTCCAAGTGGCAATATTGGCAAATTCGAAAATATATA
CAGTTGGGTTGTTTGCGCATATCTATCGTGGCGTTGGGCATGTACGTCCGAACGTTGATTTGCATGCAAG
CCGAAATTAAATCATTGCGATTAGTGCGATTAAAACGTTGTACATCCTCGCTTTTAATCATGCCGTCGAT
TAAATCGCGCAATCGAGTCAAGTGATCAAAGTGTGGAATAATGTTTTCTTTGTATTCCCGAGTCAAGCGC
AGCGCGTATTTTAACAAACTAGCCATCTTGTAAGTTAGTTTCATTTAATGCAACTTTATCCAATAATATA
TTATGTATCGCACGTCAAGAATTAACAATGCGCCCGTTGTCGCATCTCAACACGACTATGATAGAGATCA
AATAAAGCGCGAATTAAATAGCTTGCGACGCAACGTGCACGATCTGTGCACGCGTTCCGGCACGAGCTTT
GATTGTAATAAGTTTTTACGAAGCGATGACATGACCCCCGTAGTGACAACGATCACGCCCAAAAGAACTG
CCGACTACAAAATTACCGAGTATGTCGGTGACGTTAAAACTATTAAGCCATCCAATCGACCGTTAGTCGA
ATCAGGACCGCTGGTGCGAGAAGCCGCGAAGTATGGCGAATGCATCGTATAACGTGTGGAGTCCGCTCAT
TAGAGCGTCATGTTTAGACAAGAAAGCTACATATTTAATTGATCCCGATGATTTTATTGATAAATTGACC
CTAACTCCATACACGGTATTCTACAATGGCGGGGTTTTGGTCAAAATTTCCGGACTGCGATTGTACATGC
TGTTAACGGCTCCGCCC
